Addgene plasmid #27121: pMS2-GFP
Depositing lab: Robert Singer. Depositing organization: Albert Einstein College of Medicine. Publication: Single mRNA molecules demonstrate probabilistic movement in living mammalian cells. Fusco D, Accornero N, Lavoie B, Shenoy SM, Blanchard JM, Singer RH, Bertrand E. Curr Biol. 2003 Jan 21. 13(2):161-7. 10.1016/S0960-9822(02)01436-7 PubMed 12546792.
Backbone
  Vector backbone: pEGFP
  Vector type: Mammalian Expression
Growth in bacteria
  Bacterial resistance: Ampicillin, 100 μg/mL
  Growth temperature: 37°C
  Growth strain: DH5alpha
  Copy number: High Copy
Gene/Insert
  Gene/Insert name: MS2
  Species: bacteriophage MS2
  Tag / fusion protein: HA (N terminal on insert); EGFP (C terminal on insert); SV40 NLS (C terminal on insert)
  Cloning method: Restriction Enzyme; 5′ cloning site NheI (unknown if destroyed); 3′ cloning site BamHI (unknown if destroyed)
  Sequencing primers: 5′ M13_Rev
Terms and licenses: Academic/Nonprofit Terms; Industry Terms: Not Available to Industry
Depositor comments: Under the control of the promoter of the large subunit of RNA polymerase II NB: There is a 14aa gap in the MS2 sequence starting at aa#67 when compared with GenBank ID: NP_040648.1
How to cite: pMS2-GFP was a gift from Robert Singer (Addgene plasmid # 27121 ; http://n2t.net/addgene:27121 ; RRID:Addgene_27121)
