[The description below was written by a language model from this plasmid's Addgene catalogue record and pLannotate feature annotations shown in this document.]
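Description:
pMS2-GFP is a mammalian expression plasmid encoding the bacteriophage MS2 coat protein fused to EGFP and a nuclear localization signal, the reporter half of the MS2 system for imaging single mRNAs in living cells. The catalogue lists the backbone as pEGFP, but the annotated 6,019-nt sequence shows features more typical of a pBluescript-type phagemid: a fragment of the pBluescript multiple cloning site, flanking T3 and T7 promoters, lac promoter/operator and lacZα remnants, and an f1 origin. The plasmid is propagated in E. coli at high copy from a ColE1/pUC origin with ampicillin selection (AmpR). No mammalian selection marker is annotated.

The open reading frame consists of an MS2 capsid protein fragment followed in frame by EGFP and the SV40 large T antigen NLS. The record also lists an N-terminal HA tag, which the feature table does not annotate. The depositor notes a 14-amino-acid gap in the MS2 sequence starting at residue 67 relative to the reference coat protein. Expression is said to be driven by the promoter of the large subunit of RNA polymerase II. This promoter is not annotated, but it presumably lies in the unannotated region upstream of the coding sequence. Downstream, a rabbit β-globin intron, a short β-globin exon fragment and the β-globin polyadenylation signal provide splicing and 3′-end processing.

In use, the fusion protein binds MS2 hairpin repeats engineered into a co-expressed reporter transcript, decorating each mRNA with multiple GFP molecules. The NLS draws unbound protein into the nucleus, which lowers cytoplasmic background so that individual labelled mRNA particles can be tracked.
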