Features (pLannotate 1.2.2; 18 found; start..end, strand, type, name):
    807..1157    +  CDS            CAPSD_BPMS2 (fragment): Experimental evidence at protein level: Swiss-Prot protein existence level 1. Acts as a translational repressor of viral replicase synthesis late in infection. This latter function is the result of capsid protein interaction with an RNA hairpin which contains the replicase ribosome-binding site. From Escherichia phage MS2 (Bacteriophage MS2).
   1179..1895    +  CDS            EGFP: EGFP is a basic (constitutively fluorescent) green fluorescent protein published in 1996, derived from Aequorea victoria. It is reported to be a rapidly-maturing weak dimer with moderate acid sensitivity.
   1896..1916    +  CDS            SV40 NLS: nuclear localization signal of SV40 (simian virus 40) large T antigen
   1975..2547    +  intron         β-globin intron: intron from rabbit β-globin gene
   2551..2673    +  CDS            HBB: HBB_COLGU - Experimental evidence at transcript level: Swiss-Prot protein existence level 2. Involved in oxygen transport from the lung to the various peripheral tissues. From Colobus guereza (Mantled guereza) (Eastern black-and-white colobus monkey).
   2744..2799    +  polyA_signal   β-globin poly(A) signal: rabbit β-globin polyadenylation signal (Gil and Proudfoot, 1987)
   3154..3172    -  promoter       T7 promoter: promoter for bacteriophage T7 RNA polymerase
   3175..3332    +  CDS            lacZα (fragment): LacZα fragment of β-galactosidase; lacZ fragment
   3337..3765    +  rep_origin     f1 ori (sequence partly withheld): f1 bacteriophage origin of replication; arrow indicates direction of (+) strand synthesis
   3818..3922    +  promoter       AmpR promoter: bla
   3923..4783    +  CDS            AmpR: β-lactamase; bla; confers resistance to ampicillin, carbenicillin, and related antibiotics
   4954..5542    +  rep_origin     ori: high-copy-number ColE1/pMB1/pBR322/pUC origin of replication
   5725..5817    +  CDS            lacI (fragment): lac repressor; lacI; The lac repressor binds to the lac operator to inhibit transcription in E. coli. This inhibition can be relieved by adding lactose or isopropyl-β-D-thiogalactopyranoside (IPTG).
   5830..5851    +  protein_bind   CAP binding site: CAP binding activates transcription in the presence of cAMP. E. coli catabolite activator protein
   5866..5896    +  promoter       lac promoter: promoter for the E. coli lac operon
   5904..5920    +  protein_bind   lac operator: The lac repressor binds to the lac operator to inhibit transcription in E. coli. This inhibition can be relieved by adding lactose or isopropyl-β-D-thiogalactopyranoside (IPTG). lac repressor encoded by lacI
   5965..5983    +  promoter       T3 promoter: promoter for bacteriophage T3 RNA polymerase
   5996..6       +  misc_feature   MCS (fragment) (across the origin): pBluescript multiple cloning site
>Addgene plasmid #27121 | pMS2-GFP | addgene full sequence | sequence record 251950 | Addgene NGS Result
TCTAGAGTCGACCTGCAGCCCAAGCTTGGGCTGAACATCGAGCGCCAGGGCTCCGTAAAGCTACTAGAGC
ACAGGCGGTGCCCCAACGTCCTGGGGCCTCTCCACTAATAACGGCTACTTCCAATTGATTGGACGCGCCA
TCTTGCCTGCCTTATGCATATTCAGCGGTGAACTGAATATTCATGAACGAGGCCCGTCCCGTCCCTCCCT
CCTTCCCCCCACCCCCGGAACCCGCTCCGGAGGACCCGAAGGGCCCCGCCTTCATTACCGATGCGTAGGA
CAAACCATTTTCCCGATGTGTGTGGGGGGATACTAATGAGAGACTTTAGCTGAAAATGAGCCTGAACTCC
GAAGCTGAGTAAAAATGGCCTAACTTTATCCTCCGTTCTGTAAGTCCTCGGTTTGAGTGCACGGGAAACC
CGAAAGGAGGACGACAGGACCAGGAACATTCTCCTCCTCCTGTCGCGTCAGAAAGAACACCCAACCAGGG
AGCCGGAGCCCTAGCGTCAACAACTCCGCCGCGCGCGCTCCGTGTAGGCCGGTGCGGGCGGCCCCGTAGC
GCAAGGGAGGGCGGGAAAGGAAGGGGCGGGACACAAGGGCGAATCTATAAAGGGCGTCACTCAGCCAGTT
CTCTCCTCAGAAGCGCCGAGAGCGCGACCGGGACGGTTGGAGAAGAAGGTGGCTCCCGGAAGGGGGAGAG
ACAAACTGCCGTAACCTCTGCCGTTCAGGATCACTAGTCCACCATGGGCTACCCCTACGACGTGCCCGAC
TACGCCATCGAAGGCCGCCATATGCTAGCCGTTAAAATGGCTTCTAACTTTACTCAGTTCGTTCTCGTCG
ACAATGGCGGAACTGGCGACGTGACTGTCGCCCCAAGCAACTTCGCTAACGGGATCGCTGAATGGATCAG
CTCTAACTCGCGTTCACAGGCTTACAAAGTAACCTGTAGCGTTCGTCAGAGCTCTGCGCAGAATCGCAAA
TACACCATCAAAGTCGAGGTGCCTAAAGGCGCCTGGCGTTCGTACTTAAATATGGAACTAACCATTCCAA
TTTTCGCCACGAATTCCGACTGCGAGCTTATTGTTAAGGCAATGCAAGGTCTCCTAAAAGATGGAAACCC
GATTCCCTCAGCAATCGCAGCAAACTCCGGCATCTACGCGGATCCACCGGTCGCCACCATGGTGAGCAAG
GGCGAGGAGCTGTTCACCGGGGTGGTGCCCATCCTGGTCGAGCTGGACGGCGACGTAAACGGCCACAAGT
TCAGCGTGTCCGGCGAGGGCGAGGGCGATGCCACCTACGGCAAGCTGACCCTGAAGTTCATCTGCACCAC
CGGCAAGCTGCCCGTGCCCTGGCCCACCCTCGTGACCACCCTGACCTACGGCGTGCAGTGCTTCAGCCGC
TACCCCGACCACATGAAGCAGCACGACTTCTTCAAGTCCGCCATGCCCGAAGGCTACGTCCAGGAGCGCA
CCATCTTCTTCAAGGACGACGGCAACTACAAGACCCGCGCCGAGGTGAAGTTCGAGGGCGACACCCTGGT
GAACCGCATCGAGCTGAAGGGCATCGACTTCAAGGAGGACGGCAACATCCTGGGGCACAAGCTGGAGTAC
AACTACAACAGCCACAACGTCTATATCATGGCCGACAAGCAGAAGAACGGCATCAAGGTGAACTTCAAGA
TCCGCCACAACATCGAGGACGGCAGCGTGCAGCTCGCCGACCACTACCAGCAGAACACCCCCATCGGCGA
CGGCCCCGTGCTGCTGCCCGACAACCACTACCTGAGCACCCAGTCCGCCCTGAGCAAAGACCCCAACGAG
AAGCGCGATCACATGGTCCTGCTGGAGTTCGTGACCGCCGCCGGGATCACTCTCGGCATGGACGAGCTGT
ACAAGCCAAAAAAGAAGAGAAAGGTATAAATCGATTCTGCAGTAGCTCGCCGGCAGCTGACTAGCTAGAG
CTGAGAACTTCAGGGTGAGTTTGGGGACCCTTGATTGTTCTTTCTTTTTCGCTATTGTAAAATTCATGTT
ATATGGAGGGGGCAAAGTTTTCAGGGTGTTGTTTAGAATGGGAAGATGTCCCTTGTATCACCATGGACCC
TCATGATAATTTTGTTTCTTTCACTTTCTACTCTGTTGACAACCATTGTCTCCTCTTATTTTCTTTTCAT
TTTCTGTAACTTTTTCGTTAAACTTTAGCTTGCATTTGTAACGAATTTTTAAATTCACTTTTGTTTATTT
GTCAGATTGTAAGTACTTTCTCTAATCACTTTTTTTTCAAGGCAATCAGGGTATATTATATTGTACTTCA
GCACAGTTTTAGAGAACAATTGTTATAATTAAATGATAAGGTAGAATATTTCTGCATATAAATTCTGGCT
GGCGTGGAAATATTCTTATTGGTAGAAACAACTACACCCTGGTCATCATCCTGCCTTTCTCTTTATGGTT
ACAATGATATACACTGTTTGAGATGAGGATAAAATACTCTGAGTCCAAACCGGGCCCCTCTGCTAACCAT
GTTCATGCCTTCTTCTCTTTCCTACAGCTCCTGGGCAACGTGCTGGTTGTTGTGCTGTCTCATCATTTTG
GCAAAGAATTCACTCCTCAGGTGCAGGCTGCCTATCAGAAGGTGGTGGCTGGTGTGGCCAATGCCCTGGC
TCACAAATACCACTGAGATCTTTTTCCCTCTGCCAAAAATTATGGGGACATCATGAAGCCCCTTGAGCAT
CTGACTTCTGGCTAATAAAGGAAATTTATTTTCATTGCAATAGTGTGTTGGAATTTTTTGTGTCTCTCAC
TCGGAAGGACATATGGGAGGGCAAATCATTTAAAACATCAGAATGAGTATTTGGTTTAGAGTTTGGCAAC
ATATGCCCATATGCTGGCTGCCATGAACAAAGGTTGGCTATAAAGAGGTCATCAGTATATGAAACAGCCC
CCTGCTGTCCATTCCTTATTCCATAGAAAAGCCTTGACTTGAGGTTAGATTTTTTTTATATTTTGTTTTG
TGTTATTTTTTTCTTTAACATCCCTAAAATTTTCCTTACATGTTTTACTAGCCAGATTTTTCCTCCTCTC
CTGACTACTCCCAGTCATAGCTGTCCCTCTTCTCTTATGGAGATCCCTCGAGCGGCCGCGGTACCCAATT
CGCCCTATAGTGAGTCGTATTACAATTCACTGGCCGTCGTTTTACAACGTCGTGACTGGGAAAACCCTGG
CGTTACCCAACTTAATCGCCTTGCAGCACATCCCCCTTTCGCCAGCTGGCGTAATAGCGAAGAGGCCCGC
ACCGATCGCCCTTCCCAACAGTTGCGCAGCCTGAATGGCGAATGGG
[124 nt withheld, positions 3337-3460]
C
[91 nt withheld, positions 3462-3552]
A
[49 nt withheld, positions 3554-3602]
CCTTTGACGTTGGAGTCCACGTTCTTT
[37 nt withheld, positions 3630-3666]
ACCCTATCTCGGTCTATTCTTTTGATTTATAAGGGATTTTGCCGATTTCGGCCTATTGGTTAAAAAATGA
GCTGATTTAACAAAAATTTAACGCGAATTTTAACAAAATATTAACGCTTACAATTTAGGTGGCACTTTTC
GGGGAAATGTGCGCGGAACCCCTATTTGTTTATTTTTCTAAATACATTCAAATATGTATCCGCTCATGAG
ACAATAACCCTGATAAATGCTTCAATAATATTGAAAAAGGAAGAGTATGAGTATTCAACATTTCCGTGTC
GCCCTTATTCCCTTTTTTGCGGCATTTTGCCTTCCTGTTTTTGCTCACCCAGAAACGCTGGTGAAAGTAA
AAGATGCTGAAGATCAGTTGGGTGCACGAGTGGGTTACATCGAACTGGATCTCAACAGCGGTAAGATCCT
TGAGAGTTTTCGCCCCGAAGAACGTTTTCCAATGATGAGCACTTTTAAAGTTCTGCTATGTGGCGCGGTA
TTATCCCGTATTGACGCCGGGCAAGAGCAACTCGGTCGCCGCATACACTATTCTCAGAATGACTTGGTTG
AGTACTCACCAGTCACAGAAAAGCATCTTACGGATGGCATGACAGTAAGAGAATTATGCAGTGCTGCCAT
AACCATGAGTGATAACACTGCGGCCAACTTACTTCTGACAACGATCGGAGGACCGAAGGAGCTAACCGCT
TTTTTGCACAACATGGGGGATCATGTAACTCGCCTTGATCGTTGGGAACCGGAGCTGAATGAAGCCATAC
CAAACGACGAGCGTGACACCACGATGCCTGTAGCAATGGCAACAACGTTGCGCAAACTATTAACTGGCGA
ACTACTTACTCTAGCTTCCCGGCAACAATTAATAGACTGGATGGAGGCGGATAAAGTTGCAGGACCACTT
CTGCGCTCGGCCCTTCCGGCTGGCTGGTTTATTGCTGATAAATCTGGAGCCGGTGAGCGTGGGTCTCGCG
GTATCATTGCAGCACTGGGGCCAGATGGTAAGCCCTCCCGTATCGTAGTTATCTACACGACGGGGAGTCA
GGCAACTATGGATGAACGAAATAGACAGATCGCTGAGATAGGTGCCTCACTGATTAAGCATTGGTAACTG
TCAGACCAAGTTTACTCATATATACTTTAGATTGATTTAAAACTTCATTTTTAATTTAAAAGGATCTAGG
TGAAGATCCTTTTTGATAATCTCATGACCAAAATCCCTTAACGTGAGTTTTCGTTCCACTGAGCGTCAGA
CCCCGTAGAAAAGATCAAAGGATCTTCTTGAGATCCTTTTTTTCTGCGCGTAATCTGCTGCTTGCAAACA
AAAAAACCACCGCTACCAGCGGTGGTTTGTTTGCCGGATCAAGAGCTACCAACTCTTTTTCCGAAGGTAA
CTGGCTTCAGCAGAGCGCAGATACCAAATACTGTTCTTCTAGTGTAGCCGTAGTTAGGCCACCACTTCAA
GAACTCTGTAGCACCGCCTACATACCTCGCTCTGCTAATCCTGTTACCAGTGGCTGCTGCCAGTGGCGAT
AAGTCGTGTCTTACCGGGTTGGACTCAAGACGATAGTTACCGGATAAGGCGCAGCGGTCGGGCTGAACGG
GGGGTTCGTGCACACAGCCCAGCTTGGAGCGAACGACCTACACCGAACTGAGATACCTACAGCGTGAGCT
ATGAGAAAGCGCCACGCTTCCCGAAGGGAGAAAGGCGGACAGGTATCCGGTAAGCGGCAGGGTCGGAACA
GGAGAGCGCACGAGGGAGCTTCCAGGGGGAAACGCCTGGTATCTTTATAGTCCTGTCGGGTTTCGCCACC
TCTGACTTGAGCGTCGATTTTTGTGATGCTCGTCAGGGGGGCGGAGCCTATGGAAAAACGCCAGCAACGC
GGCCTTTTTACGGTTCCTGGCCTTTTGCTGGCCTTTTGCTCACATGTTCTTTCCTGCGTTATCCCCTGAT
TCTGTGGATAACCGTATTACCGCCTTTGAGTGAGCTGATACCGCTCGCCGCAGCCGAACGACCGAGCGCA
GCGAGTCAGTGAGCGAGGAAGCGGAAGAGCGCCCAATACGCAAACCGCCTCTCCCCGCGCGTTGGCCGAT
TCATTAATGCAGCTGGCACGACAGGTTTCCCGACTGGAAAGCGGGCAGTGAGCGCAACGCAATTAATGTG
AGTTAGCTCACTCATTAGGCACCCCAGGCTTTACACTTTATGCTTCCGGCTCGTATGTTGTGTGGAATTG
TGAGCGGATAACAATTTCACACAGGAAACAGCTATGACCATGATTACGCCAAGCTCGAAATTAACCCTCA
CTAAAGGGAACAAAAGCTGGAGCTCCACCGCGGTGGCGGCCGC
