>Addgene plasmid #27121 | pMS2-GFP | addgene partial sequence | sequence record 89996 | EGFP-C 5'-CATGGTCCTGCTGGAGTTCGTG-3'
AGCCAAAAAAGAAGAGAAAGGTATAAATCGATTCTGCAGTAGCTCGCCGGCAGCTGACTAGCTAGAGCTG
AGAACTTCAGGGTGAGTTTGGGGACCCTTGATTGTTCTTTCTTTTTCGCTATTGTAAAATTCATGTTATA
TGGAGGGGGCAAAGTTTTCAGGGTGTTGTTTAGAATGGGAAGATGTCCCTTGTATCACCATGGACCCTCA
TGATAATTTTGTTTCTTTCACTTTCTACTCTGTTGACAACCATTGTCTCCTCTTATTTTCTTTTCATTTT
CTGTAACTTTTTCGTTAAACTTTAGCTTGCATTTGTAACGAATTTTTAAATTCACTTTTGTTTATTTGTC
AGATTGTAAGTACTTTCTCTAATCACTTTTTTTTCAAGGCAATCAGGGTATATTATATTGTACTTCAGCA
CAGTTTTAGAGAACAATTGTTATAATTAAATGATAAGGTAGAATATTTCTGCATATAAATTCTGGCTGGC
GTGGAAATATTCTTATTGGTAGAAACAACTACACCCTGGTCATCATCCTGCCTTTCTCTTTATGGTTACA
ATGATATACACTGTTTGAGATGAGGATAAAATACTCTGAGTCCAAACCGGGCCCCTCTGCTAACCATGTT
CATGCCTTCTTCTCTTTCCTACAGCTCCTGGGCAACGTGCTGGTTGTTGTGCTGTCTCATCATTTT
