>Addgene plasmid #27121 | pMS2-GFP | addgene partial sequence | sequence record 89997 | Bglob-intron-R 5'-TTTGCCCCCTCCATATAACA-3'
ACAATCAAGGGTCCCCAAACTCACCCTGAAGTTCTCAGCTCTAGCTAGTCAGCTGCCGGCGAGCTACTGC
AGAATCGATTTATACCTTTCTCTTCTTTTTTGGCTTGTACAGCTCGTCCATGCCGAGAGTGATCCCGGCG
GCGGTCACGAACTCCAGCAGGACCATGTGATCGCGCTTCTCGTTGGGGTCTTTGCTCAGGGCGGACTGGG
TGCTCAGGTAGTGGTTGTCGGGCAGCAGCACGGGGCCGTCGCCGATGGGGGTGTTCTGCTGGTAGTGGTC
GGCGAGCTGCACGCTGCCGTCCTCGATGTTGTGGCGGATCTTGAAGTTCACCTTGATGCCGTTCTTCTGC
TTGTCGGCCATGATATAGACGTTGTGGCTGTTGTAGTTGTACTCCAGCTTGTGCCCCAGGATGTTGCCGT
CCTCCTTGAAGTCGATGCCCTTCAGCTCGATGCGGTTCACCAGGGTGTCGCCCTCGAACTTCACCTCGGC
GCGGGTCTTGTAGTTGCCGTCGTCCTTGAAGAAGATGGTGCGCTCCTGGACGTAGCCTTCGGGCATGGCG
GACTTGAAGAAGTCGTGCTGCTTCATGTGGTCGGGGTAGCGGCTGAAGCACTGCACGCCGTAGGTCAGGG
TGGTCACGAGGGTGGGCCAGGGCACGGGCAGCTTGCCGGTGGTGCAGATGAACTTCAGGGTCAGCTTGCC
GTAGGTGGCATCGCCCTCGCCCTCGCCGGACACGCTGAACTTGTGGCCGTTTACGTCGCCGTCCAGCTCG
ACCAGGATGGGCACCACCCCGGTGAACAGCTCCTCGCCCTTGCTCACCATGGTGGCGACCGGTGGATCCG
CGTAGATGCCGGA
