>Addgene plasmid #27121 | pMS2-GFP | addgene partial sequence | sequence record 147292 | EGFP-N 5'-CGTCGCCGTCCAGCTCGACCAG-3'
CTCGCCCTTGCTCACCATGGTGGCGACCGGTGGATCCGCGTAGATGCCGGAGTTTGCTGCGATTGCTGAG
GGAATCGGGTTTCCATCTTTTAGGAGACCTTGCATTGCCTTAACAATAAGCTCGCAGTCGGAATTCGTGG
CGAAAATTGGAATGGTTAGTTCCATATTTAAGTACGAACGCCAGGCGCCTTTAGGCACCTCGACTTTGAT
GGTGTATTTGCGATTCTGCGCAGAGCTCTGACGAACGCTACAGGTTACTTTGTAAGCCTGTGAACGCGAG
TTAGAGCTGATCCATTCAGCGATCCCGTTAGCGAAGTTGCTTGGGGCGACAGTCACGTCGCCAGTTCCGC
CATTGTCGACGAGAACGAACTGAGTAAAGTTAGAAGCCATTTTAACGGCTAGCATATGGCGGCCTTCGAT
GGCGTAGTCGGGCACGTCGTAGGGGTAGCCCATGGTGGACTAGTGATCCTGAACGGCAGAGGTTACGGCA
GTTTGTCTCTCCCCCTTCCGGGAGCCACCTTCTTCTCCAACCGTCCCGGTCGCGCTCTCGGCGCTTCTGA
GGAGAGAACTGGCTGAGTGACGCCCTTTATAGATTCGCCCTTGTGTCCCGCCCCTTCCTTTCCCGCCCTC
CCTTGCGCTACGGGGCCGCCCGCACCGGCCTACACGGAGCGCGCGCGGCGGAGTTGTTGACGCTAGGGCT
CCGGCTCCCTGGTTGGGTGTTCTTTCTGACGCGACAGGAGGAGGAGAATGTTCCTGGTCCTGTCGTCCTC
CTTTCGGGTTTCCCGTGCACTCAAACCGAGGACTTACAGAACGGAGGATAAAGTTAGGCCATTTTTACTC
AGCTTCGGAGTTCAGGCTCATTTTCAGCTAAAGTCTCTCATTAGTATCCCCCCACACACATC
