>Addgene plasmid #27121 | pMS2-GFP | addgene partial sequence | sequence record 147293 | M13-Rev 5'-CAGGAAACAGCTATGACC-3'
AAGGGAACAAAAGCTGGAGCTCCACCGCGGTGGCGGCCGCTCTAGAGTCGACCTGCAGCCCAAGCTTGGG
CTGAACATCGAGCGCCAGGGCTCCGTAAAGCTACTAGAGCACAGGCGGTGCCCCAACGTCCTGGGGCCTC
TCCACTAATAACGGCTACTTCCAATTGATTGGACGCGCCATCTTGCCTGCCTTATGCATATTCAGCGGTG
AACTGAATATTCATGAACGAGGCCCGTCCCGTCCCTCCCTCCTTCCCCCCACCCCCGGAACCCGCTCCGG
AGGACCCGAAGGGCCCCGCCTTCATTACCGATGCGTAGGACAAACCATTTTCCCGATGTGTGTGGGGGGA
TACTAATGAGAGACTTTAGCTGAAAATGAGCCTGAACTCCGAAGCTGAGTAAAAATGGCCTAACTTTATC
CTCCGTTCTGTAAGTCCTCGGTTTGAGTGCACGGGAAACCCGAAAGGAGGACGACAGGACCAGGAACATT
CTCCTCCTCCTGTCGCGTCAGAAAGAACACCCAACCAGGGAGCCGGAGCCCTAGCGTCAACAACTCCGCC
GCGCGCGCTCCGTGTAGGCCGGTGCGGGCGGCCCCGTAGCGCAAGGGAGGGCGGGAAAGGAAGGGGCGGG
ACACAAGGGCGAATCTATAAAGGGCGTCACTCAGCCAGTTCTCTCCTCAGAAGCGCCGAGAGCGCGACCG
GGACGGTTGGAGAAGAAGGTGGCTCCCGGAAGGGGGAGAGACAAACTGCCGTAACCTCTGCCGTTCAGGA
TCACTAGTCCACCATGGG
